>Addgene plasmid #173241 | RVD-AA6 | addgene full sequence | sequence record 352630 | Addgene NGS Result
GTCGTATTACATGGTCATAGCTGTTTCCTGGCAGCTCTGGCCCGTGTCTCAAAATCTCTGATGTTACATT
GCACAAGATAAAAATATATCATCATGCCTCCTCTAGACCAAAGCTGGTCTCGGATTGCTAGTAATATTGG
TGGCAAACAGGCTCTTGAGACGGTTCAGCGCCTCCTTCCAGTTCTCTGTCAAGCCCACGGACTCACCCCA
GATCAAGTTGTAGCGATTGCTAGTAATATTGGTGGCAAACAGGCTCTTGAGACGGTTCAGCGCCTCCTTC
CAGTTCTCTGTCAAGCCCACGGACTCACCCCAGATCAAGTTGTAGCGATAGCCTGAGACCATATCTGGTC
GAGCCACCCATGACCAAAATCCCTTAACGTGAGTTACGCGTCGTTCCACTGAGCGTCAGACCCCGTAGAA
AAGATCAAAGGATCTTCTTGAGATCCTTTTTTTCTGCGCGTAATCTGCTGCTTGCAAACAAAAAAACCAC
CGCTACCAGCGGTGGTTTGTTTGCCGGATCAAGAGCTACCAACTCTTTTTCCGAAGGTAACTGGCTTCAG
CAGAGCGCAGATACCAAATACTGTTCTTCTAGTGTAGCCGTAGTTAGGCCACCACTTCAAGAACTCTGTA
GCACCGCCTACATACCTCGCTCTGCTAATCCTGTTACCAGTGGCTGCTGCCAGTGGCGATAAGTCGTGTC
TTACCGGGTTGGACTCAAGACGATAGTTACCGGATAAGGCGCAGCGGTCGGGCTGAACGGGGGGTTCGTG
CACACAGCCCAGCTTGGAGCGAACGACCTACACCGAACTGAGATACCTACAGCGTGAGCTATGAGAAAGC
GCCACGCTTCCCGAAGGGAGAAAGGCGGACAGGTATCCGGTAAGCGGCAGGGTCGGAACAGGAGAGCGCA
CGAGGGAGCTTCCAGGGGGAAACGCCTGGTATCTTTATAGTCCTGTCGGGTTTCGCCACCTCTGACTTGA
GCGTCGATTTTTGTGATGCTCGTCAGGGGGGCGGAGCCTATGGAAAAACGCCAGCAACGCGGCCTTTTTA
CGGTTCCTGGCCTTTTGCTGGCCTTTTGCTCACATGTTCTTTCCTGCGTTATCCACAGAATCAGGGGATA
ACGCAGGAAAGAACATGAATTAATTCTCATGTTTGACAGCTTATCATCGATTAGCTTTAATGCGGTAGTT
TATCACAGTTAAATTGCTAACGCAGTCAGGCACCGTGTATGAAATCTAACAATGCGCTCATCGTCATCCT
CGGCACCGTCACCCTGGATGCTGTAGGCATAGGCTTGGTTATGCCGGTACTGCCGGGCCTCTTGCGGGAT
ATCGTCCATTCCGACAGCATCGCCAGTCACTATGGCGTGCTGCTAGCGCTATATGCGTTGATGCAATTTC
TATGCGCACCCGTTCTCGGAGCACTGTCCGACCGCTTTGGCCGCCGCCCAGTCCTGCTCGCTTCGCTACT
TGGAGCCACTATCGACTACGCGATCATGGCGACCACACCCGTCCTGTGGATTCTCTACGCCGGACGCATC
GTGGCCGGCATCACCGGCGCCACAGGTGCGGTTGCTGGCGCCTATATCGCCGACATCACCGATGGGGAAG
ATCGGGCTCGCCACTTCGGGCTCATGAGCGCTTGTTTCGGCGTGGGTATGGTGGCAGGCCCCGTGGCCGG
GGGACTGTTGGGCGCCATCTCCTTACATGCACCATTCCTTGCGGCGGCGGTGCTCAACGGCCTCAACCTA
CTACTGGGCTGCTTCCTAATGCAGGAGTCGCATAAGGGAGAGCGCCGACCCATGCCCTTGAGAGCCTTCA
ACCCAGTCAGCTCCTTCCGGTGGGCGCGGGGCATGACTATCGTCGCCGCACTTATGACTGTCTTCTTTAT
CATGCAACTCGTAGGACAGGTGCCGGCAGCGCTCTGGGTCATTTTCGGCGAGGACCGCTTTCGCTGGAGC
GCGACGATGATCGGCCTGTCGCTTGCGGTATTCGGAATCTTGCACGCCCTCGCTCAAGCCTTCGTCACTG
GTCCCGCCACCAAACGTTTCGGCGAGAAGCAGGCCATTATCGCCGGCATGGCGGCCGACGCGCTGGGCTA
CGTCTTGCTGGCGTTCGCGACGCGAGGCTGGATGGCCTTCCCCATTATGATTCTTCTCGCTTCCGGCGGC
ATCGGGATGCCCGCGTTGCAGGCCATGCTGTCCAGGCAGGTAGATGACGACCATCAGGGACAGCTTCAAG
GATCGCTCGCGGCTCTTACCAGCCTAACTTCGATCATTGGACCGCTGATCGTCACGGCGATTTATGCCGC
CTCGGCGAGCACATGGAACGGGTTGGCATGGATTGTAGGCGCCGCCCTATACCTTGTCTGCCTCCCCGCG
TTGCGTCGCGGTGCATGGAGCCGGGCCACCTCGACCTGAATGGAAGCCGGCGGCACCTCGCTAACGGATT
CACCACTCCAAGAATTGGAGCCAATCAATTCTTGCGGAGAACTGTGAATGCGCAAACCAACCCTTGATCG
GGGAAGAACAGTATGTCGAGCTATTTTTTGACTTACTGGGGATCAAGCCTGATTGGGAGAAAATAAAATA
TCCCCTATAGTGA
Features (pLannotate 1.2.2; 6 found; start..end, strand, type, name):
    438..1026    +  rep_origin     ori: high-copy-number ColE1/pMB1/pBR322/pUC origin of replication
   1098..1137    -  rep_origin     RSF ori (fragment): Plasmids containing the RSF 1030 origin of replication can be propagated in E. coli cells that contain additional plasmids with compatible origins.
   1153..1181    +  promoter       tet promoter: E. coli promoter for tetracycline efflux protein gene
   1229..2419    +  CDS            TcR: tetracycline efflux protein; tet; confers resistance to tetracycline
   2517..2591    +  CDS            KanR (fragment): aminoglycoside phosphotransferase; aphA-3; confers resistance to kanamycin
   2594..9       -  promoter       T7 promoter (across the origin): promoter for bacteriophage T7 RNA polymerase
