[The description below was written by a language model from this plasmid's Addgene catalogue record and pLannotate feature annotations shown in this document.]
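Description:
RVD-AA6 is a small (about 2.6 kb) bacterial module plasmid from a library used for one-step assembly of custom repeat-variable diresidue (RVD) arrays, the DNA-recognition repeats of TALE proteins. It is built on a tetracycline-resistant TA-cloning backbone ("TetR T vector"), with the insert placed at the TA site. The plasmid is maintained in E. coli at high copy through a ColE1/pUC-type origin, and is selected with tetracycline through the TcR efflux protein gene driven by its native tet promoter. The annotation also picks up short fragments of an RSF origin and of a kanamycin resistance gene; these are likely nonfunctional remnants or incidental matches, since tetracycline is the only listed resistance. A T7 promoter spans the sequence numbering origin, a common feature flanking the cloning site in T vectors.

The payload is a synthetic dimer of two NI repeats designated for position 6 of an array. In the TALE code, NI repeats specify adenine, so this unit contributes recognition of two consecutive A bases (hence "AA") at a defined slot in the final array. The automated feature table does not annotate the RVD insert itself; it presumably lies in the unannotated region between the T7 promoter and the origin. The record also does not state which restriction sites or overhangs release the module during assembly.

Combined with sibling modules encoding other dimer combinations and positions, the plasmid is used to build custom TALE DNA-binding domains. The stated application is the construction of DdCBEs, the DddA-derived cytosine base editors used for mitochondrial DNA editing, as in the associated work modelling mitochondrial diseases in zebrafish, along with other TALE-based tools.
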