Addgene plasmid #173241: RVD-AA6
Purpose: One-step assembly of custom RVD arrays to construct DdCBE, TALE, etc.
Depositing lab: Bin Shen. Depositing organization: Nanjing Medical University. Publication: Precision modeling of mitochondrial diseases in zebrafish via DdCBE-mediated mtDNA base editing. Guo J, Zhang X, Chen X, Sun H, Dai Y, Wang J, Qian X, Tan L, Lou X, Shen B. Cell Discov. 2021 Sep 3;7(1):78. doi: 10.1038/s41421-021-00307-9. PubMed 34480028.
Backbone
  Vector backbone: TetR T vector
  Vector type: Unspecified
Growth in bacteria
  Bacterial resistance: Tetracycline, 10 μg/mL
  Growth temperature: 37°C
  Growth strain: DH5alpha
  Copy number: High Copy
Gene/Insert
  Gene/Insert name: NI-NI dimer RVD at Position6
  Species: Synthetic
  Mutation: no
  Cloning method: Restriction Enzyme; 5′ cloning site Unknown (unknown if destroyed)
Terms and licenses: Academic/Nonprofit Terms; Industry Terms: Not Available to Industry
Depositor comments: RVD is inserted into TA site of TetR T vector
How to cite: RVD-AA6 was a gift from Bin Shen (Addgene plasmid # 173241 ; http://n2t.net/addgene:173241 ; RRID:Addgene_173241)
