>Addgene plasmid #173241 | RVD-AA6 | depositor partial sequence | sequence record 336196 | RVD flanked by two Bsa I sites
GGTCTCGGATTGCTAGTAATATTGGTGGCAAACAGGCTCTTGAGACGGTTCAGCGCCTCCTTCCAGTTCT
CTGTCAAGCCCACGGACTCACCCCAGATCAAGTTGTAGCGATTGCTAGTAATATTGGTGGCAAACAGGCT
CTTGAGACGGTTCAGCGCCTCCTTCCAGTTCTCTGTCAAGCCCACGGACTCACCCCAGATCAAGTTGTAG
CGATAGCCTGAGACC
